Addgene plasmid #243903: pR6Ko2_FRTtetFRT
Purpose: GoldenBraid2.0 Flp recombinase excisable antibiotic resistance cassette in the grammar of an assembled transcription unit. Ready to be amplified to make gene knockouts.
Depositing lab: Christophe Herman. Depositing organization: Baylor College of Medicine. Publication: GoldenBraid2.0 E. coli: a comprehensive and characterized toolkit for enterics. Cooke MB, Welch KT, Ramirez LD, Wen AX, Marciano DC, Herman C. Synth Biol (Oxf). 2025 Aug 14;10(1):ysaf015. doi: 10.1093/synbio/ysaf015. eCollection 2025. PubMed 40927394.
Backbone
  Vector backbone: pR6K
  Vector type: Bacterial Expression
Growth in bacteria
  Bacterial resistance: Chloramphenicol, 25 μg/mL
  Growth temperature: 37°C
  Growth strain: Pir1
  Copy number: High Copy
Gene/Insert
  Gene/Insert name: tetA
  Species: Synthetic
  Insert size (bp): 1442
  Cloning method: Golden Gate
Terms and licenses: Academic/Nonprofit Terms; Industry Terms: Not Available to Industry
How to cite: pR6Ko2_FRTtetFRT was a gift from Christophe Herman (Addgene plasmid # 243903 ; http://n2t.net/addgene:243903 ; RRID:Addgene_243903)
