[The description below was written by a language model from this plasmid's Addgene catalogue record and pLannotate feature annotations shown in this document.]
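Description:
pR6Ko2_FRTtetFRT is a small (about 3.2 kb) bacterial plasmid from a GoldenBraid2.0 toolkit for E. coli and related enterics, built on the pR6K backbone by Golden Gate assembly. It replicates from the R6K γ origin, which depends on the pi initiator protein supplied in trans, so it is maintained only in pir-expressing hosts such as the Pir1 strain listed in the record, where it is described as high copy. The backbone is selected with chloramphenicol through a cat gene driven by its own promoter. rrnB T1 and T2 terminators lie between the backbone elements and the cloning region. Short vector remnants are also annotated: T7 and SP6 promoters, a lacZα fragment and a partial tet promoter.

The payload is a roughly 1.4 kb synthetic tetracycline resistance cassette. It consists of the tet promoter and the tetA efflux protein coding sequence, bracketed by two FRT sites in the same orientation, one annotated as a minimal FRT and the other as full length. According to the record, the cassette is formatted in the GoldenBraid grammar of an assembled transcription unit, so it can be combined with other toolkit modules. It is also intended as a PCR template for making gene knockouts. In that use the FRT-tetA-FRT segment is amplified and swapped for a chromosomal target, and recombinants are selected on tetracycline. Flp recombinase can later excise the marker by recombining the flanking FRT sites, leaving a single FRT scar and allowing the marker to be reused. Because the pi-dependent origin cannot replicate in ordinary pir-negative strains, carried-over template plasmid is unlikely to give false-positive resistant colonies.
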