Features (pLannotate 1.2.2; 13 found; start..end, strand, type, name):
     44..76      +  protein_bind   FRT (minimal): supports FLP-mediated excision but not integration (Turan and Bode, 2011) FLP recombinase from the Saccharomyces cerevisiae 2μ plasmid
    108..136     +  promoter       tet promoter: E. coli promoter for tetracycline efflux protein gene
    184..1374    +  CDS            TcR: tetracycline efflux protein; tet; confers resistance to tetracycline
   1387..1434    +  protein_bind   FRT: FLP-mediated recombination occurs in the 8-bp core sequence TCTAGAAA (Turan and Bode, 2011). FLP recombinase from the Saccharomyces cerevisiae 2μ plasmid
   1520..1538    -  promoter       SP6 promoter: promoter for bacteriophage SP6 RNA polymerase
   1640..1686    +  terminator     rrnB T1 terminator: transcription terminator T1 from the E. coli rrnB gene
   1768..2124    +  rep_origin     R6K γ ori: γ replication origin from E. coli plasmid R6K; requires the R6K initiator protein pi for replication
   2136..2153    +  promoter       tet promoter (fragment): E. coli promoter for tetracycline efflux protein gene
   2241..2897    -  CDS            cat: CAT_ECOLX - Experimental evidence at protein level: Swiss-Prot protein existence level 1. This enzyme is an effector of chloramphenicol resistance in bacteria. From Escherichia coli. This protein is used as a marker in many commonly used cloning vectors, such as pACYC184.
   2898..3000    -  promoter       cat promoter: promoter of the E. coli cat gene encoding chloramphenicol acetyltransferase
   3019..3046    -  terminator     rrnB T2 terminator: transcription terminator T2 from the E. coli rrnB gene
   3187..3208    -  CDS            lacZα (fragment): LacZα fragment of β-galactosidase; lacZ fragment
   3211..3229    +  promoter       T7 promoter: promoter for bacteriophage T7 RNA polymerase
>Addgene plasmid #243903 | pR6Ko2_FRTtetFRT | addgene full sequence | sequence record 493433 | Addgene NGS Result
GGTCTCAGTCAGGAGATTCCGGGGATCCGTCGACCTGCAGTTCGAAGTTCCTATTCTCTAGAAAGTATAG
GAACTTTAGAGCGCTTTTGAAGCTCACGTTCTCATGTTTGACAGCTTATCATCGATAAGCTTTAATGCGG
TAGTTTATCACAGTTAAATTGCTAACGCAGTCAGGCACCGTGTATGAAATCTAACAATGCGCTCATCGTC
ATCCTCGGCACCGTCACCCTGGATGCTGTAGGCATAGGCTTGGTTATGCCGGTACTGCCGGGCCTCTTGC
GGGATATCGTCCATTCCGACAGCATCGCCAGTCACTATGGCGTGCTGCTAGCGCTATATGCGTTGATGCA
ATTTCTATGCGCACCCGTTCTCGGAGCACTGTCCGACCGCTTTGGCCGCCGCCCAGTCCTGCTCGCTTCG
CTACTTGGAGCCACTATCGACTACGCGATCATGGCGACCACACCCGTCCTGTGGATCCTCTACGCCGGAC
GCATCGTGGCCGGCATCACCGGCGCCACAGGTGCGGTTGCTGGCGCCTATATCGCCGACATCACCGATGG
GGAAGATCGGGCTCGCCACTTCGGGCTCATGAGCGCTTGTTTCGGCGTGGGTATGGTGGCAGGCCCCGTG
GCCGGGGGACTGTTGGGCGCCATCTCCTTGCATGCACCATTCCTTGCGGCGGCGGTGCTCAACGGCCTCA
ACCTACTACTGGGCTGCTTCCTAATGCAGGAGTCGCATAAGGGAGAGCGTCGACCGATGCCCTTGAGAGC
CTTCAACCCAGTCAGCTCCTTCCGGTGGGCGCGGGGCATGACTATCGTCGCCGCACTTATGACTGTCTTC
TTTATCATGCAACTCGTAGGACAGGTGCCGGCAGCGCTCTGGGTCATTTTCGGCGAGGACCGCTTTCGCT
GGAGCGCGACGATGATCGGCCTGTCGCTTGCGGTATTCGGAATCTTGCACGCCCTCGCTCAAGCCTTCGT
CACTGGTCCCGCCACCAAACGTTTCGGCGAGAAGCAGGCCATTATCGCCGGCATGGCGGCCGACGCGCTG
GGCTACGTCTTGCTGGCGTTCGCGACGCGAGGCTGGATGGCCTTCCCCATTATGATTCTTCTCGCTTCCG
GCGGCATCGGGATGCCCGCGTTGCAGGCCATGCTGTCCAGGCAGGTAGATGACGACCATCAGGGACAGCT
TCAAGGATCGCTCGCGGCTCTTACCAGCCTAACTTCGATCATTGGACCGCTGATCGTCACGGCGATTTAT
GCCGCCTCGGCGAGCACATGGAACGGGTTGGCATGGATTGTAGGCGCCGCCCTATACCTTGTCTGCCTCC
CCGCGTTGCGTCGCGGTGCATGGAGCCGGGCCACCTCGACCTGATAAGGGGATCTTGAAGTTCCTATTCC
GAAGTTCCTATTCTCTAGAAAGTATAGGAACTTCGAAGCAGCTCCAGCCTACACGCTGTCAGGAGGATCG
CTCTGCCATCTAGCACGCTTGAGACCTGCAGTGACTTGTATTCCGCGGTTCTATAGTGTCACCTAAATAG
CTTGGCGTAATTTAGGTCATAGCTGTTTCCTGTCGGACCAAAACGAAAAAAGGCCCCCCTTTCGGGAGGC
CTCTCTGGAATTTGGTACCGAGCAGGCATCAAATAAAACGAAAGGCTCAGTCGAAAGACTGGGCCTTTCG
TTTTATCTGTTGTTTGTCGGTTGAACGCTCTCTGACGTACCGCGGCCGCGTAGAGGATCTGTTGATCAGC
AGTTCAACCTGTTGATAGTACGTACTAAGCTCTCATGTTTCACGTACTAAGCTCTCATGTTTAACGTACT
AAGCTCTCATGTTTAACGAACTAAACCCTCATGGCTAACGTACTAAGCTCTCATGGCTAACGTACTAAGC
TCTCATGTTTCACGTACTAAGCTCTCATGTTTGAACAATAAAATTAATATAAATCAGCAACTTAAATAGC
CTCTAAGGTTTTAAGTTTTATAAGAAAAAAAAGAATATATAAGGCTTTTAAAGCTTTTAAGGTTTAACGG
TTGTGGACAACAAGCCAGGGATGTAACGCACTGAGAAGCCCTTAGAGCCTCTCAAAGCAATTTTGAGTGA
CACAGGAACACTTAACGGCTGACATGTGATCATGTTTGACAGCTTATCATCGAATTTCTGCCATTCATCC
GCTTATTATCACTTATTCAGGCGTAGCAACCAGGCGTTTAAGGGCACCAATAACTGCCTTAAAAAAATTA
CGCCCCGCCCTGCCACTCGTCGCAATACTGTTGTAATTCATTAAGCATTCTGCCGACATGGAAGCCATCA
CAAACGGCATGATGAACCTGAATCGCCAGCGGCATCAGCACCTTGTCGCCTTGCGTATAGTATTTGCCCA
TCGTGAAAACGGGGGCGAAGAAGTTGTCCATATTGGCCACGTTTAAATCAAAACTGGTGAAACTCACCCA
GGGATTGGCTGACACGAAAAACATATTCTCAATAAACCCTTTAGGGAAATAGGCCAGGTTTTCACCGTAA
CACGCCACATCTTGCGAATATATGTGTAGAAACTGCCGGAAATCGTCGTGGTATTCACTCCAGAGGCTTG
AAAACGTTTCAGTTTGCTCATGGAAAACGGTGTAACAAGGGTGAACACTATCCCATATCACCAGCTCACC
GTCTTTCATTGCCATACGAAATTCCGGATGAGCATTCATCAGGCGGGCAAGAATGTGAATAAAGGCCGGA
TAAAACTTGTGCTTATTTTTCTTTACGGTCTTTAAAAAGGCCGTAATATCCAGTTGAACGGTCTGGTTAT
AGGTACATTGAGCAACTGACTGAAATGCCTCAAAATGTTCTTTACGATGCCATTGGGATATATCAACGGT
GGTATATCCAGTGATTTTTTTCTCCATTTTAGCTTCCTTAGCTCCTGAAAATCTCGATAACTCAAAAAAT
ACGCCCGGTAGTGATCTTATTTCATTATGGTGAAAGTTGGAACCTCTTACGTGCCGATCATAACATTGTA
GAAACGCAAAAAGGCCATCCGTCAGGATGGCCTTCTGCTTAATTTGATGCCTGGCAGTTTATGGCGGGCG
TCCTGCCCGCCACCCTTTCAGCCAAAAAACTTAAGACCGCCGGTCTTGTCCACTACCTTGCAGTAATGCG
GTGGACAGGATCGGCGGTTTTCTTTTCTCTTCTCAATGTAAAACGACGGCCAGTGAATTGTAATACGACT
CACTATAGGGTTCCTGCA
